>Addgene plasmid #143574 | TFORF2185 | addgene full sequence | sequence record 466913 | Addgene NGS Result
TCGGGGAAATGTGCGCGGAACCCCTATTTGTTTATTTTTCTAAATACATTCAAATATGTATCCGCTCATG
AGACAATAACCCTGATAAATGCTTCAATAATATTGAAAAAGGAAGAGTATGAGTATTCAACATTTCCGTG
TCGCCCTTATTCCCTTTTTTGCGGCATTTTGCCTTCCTGTTTTTGCTCACCCAGAAACGCTGGTGAAAGT
AAAAGATGCTGAAGATCAGTTGGGTGCACGAGTGGGTTACATCGAACTGGATCTCAACAGCGGTAAGATC
CTTGAGAGTTTTCGCCCCGAAGAACGTTTTCCAATGATGAGCACTTTTAAAGTTCTGCTATGTGGCGCGG
TATTATCCCGTATTGACGCCGGGCAAGAGCAACTCGGTCGCCGCATACACTATTCTCAGAATGACTTGGT
TGAGTACTCACCAGTCACAGAAAAGCATCTTACGGATGGCATGACAGTAAGAGAATTATGCAGTGCTGCC
ATAACCATGAGTGATAACACTGCGGCCAACTTACTTCTGACAACGATCGGAGGACCGAAGGAGCTAACCG
CTTTTTTGCACAACATGGGGGATCATGTAACTCGCCTTGATCGTTGGGAACCGGAGCTGAATGAAGCCAT
ACCAAACGACGAGCGTGACACCACGATGCCTGTAGCAATGGCAACAACGTTGCGCAAACTATTAACTGGC
GAACTACTTACTCTAGCTTCCCGGCAACAATTAATAGACTGGATGGAGGCGGATAAAGTTGCAGGACCAC
TTCTGCGCTCGGCCCTTCCGGCTGGCTGGTTTATTGCTGATAAATCTGGAGCCGGTGAGCGTGGGTCTCG
CGGTATCATTGCAGCACTGGGGCCAGATGGTAAGCCCTCCCGTATCGTAGTTATCTACACGACGGGGAGT
CAGGCAACTATGGATGAACGAAATAGACAGATCGCTGAGATAGGTGCCTCACTGATTAAGCATTGGTAAC
TGTCAGACCAAGTTTACTCATATATACTTTAGATTGATTTAAAACTTCATTTTTAATTTAAAAGGATCTA
GGTGAAGATCCTTTTTGATAATCTCATGACCAAAATCCCTTAACGTGAGTTTTCGTTCCACTGAGCGTCA
GACCCCGTAGAAAAGATCAAAGGATCTTCTTGAGATCCTTTTTTTCTGCGCGTAATCTGCTGCTTGCAAA
CAAAAAAACCACCGCTACCAGCGGTGGTTTGTTTGCCGGATCAAGAGCTACCAACTCTTTTTCCGAAGGT
AACTGGCTTCAGCAGAGCGCAGATACCAAATACTGTTCTTCTAGTGTAGCCGTAGTTAGGCCACCACTTC
AAGAACTCTGTAGCACCGCCTACATACCTCGCTCTGCTAATCCTGTTACCAGTGGCTGCTGCCAGTGGCG
ATAAGTCGTGTCTTACCGGGTTGGACTCAAGACGATAGTTACCGGATAAGGCGCAGCGGTCGGGCTGAAC
GGGGGGTTCGTGCACACAGCCCAGCTTGGAGCGAACGACCTACACCGAACTGAGATACCTACAGCGTGAG
CTATGAGAAAGCGCCACGCTTCCCGAAGGGAGAAAGGCGGACAGGTATCCGGTAAGCGGCAGGGTCGGAA
CAGGAGAGCGCACGAGGGAGCTTCCAGGGGGAAACGCCTGGTATCTTTATAGTCCTGTCGGGTTTCGCCA
CCTCTGACTTGAGCGTCGATTTTTGTGATGCTCGTCAGGGGGGCGGAGCCTATGGAAAAACGCCAGCAAC
GCGGCCTTTTTACGGTTCCTGGCCTTTTGCTGGCCTTTTGCTCACATGTTCTTTCCTGCGTTATCCCCTG
ATTCTGTGGATAACCGTATTACCGCCTTTGAGTGAGCTGATACCGCTCGCCGCAGCCGAACGACCGAGCG
CAGCGAGTCAGTGAGCGAGGAAGCGGAAGAGCGCCCAATACGCAAACCGCCTCTCCCCGCGCGTTGGCCG
ATTCATTAATGCAGCTGGCACGACAGGTTTCCCGACTGGAAAGCGGGCAGTGAGCGCAACGCAATTAATG
TGAGTTAGCTCACTCATTAGGCACCCCAGGCTTTACACTTTATGCTTCCGGCTCGTATGTTGTGTGGAAT
TGTGAGCGGATAACAATTTCACACAGGAAACAGCTATGACCATGATTACGCCAAGCGCGCAATTAACCCT
CACTAAAGGGAACAAAAGCTGGAGCTGCAAGCTTAATGTAGTCTTATGCAATACTCTTGTAGTCTTGCAA
CATGGTAACGATGAGTTAGCAACATGCCTTACAAGGAGAGAAAAAGCACCGTGCATGCCGATTGGTGGAA
GTAAGGTGGTACGATCGTGCCTTATTAGGAAGGCAACAGACGGGTCTGACATGGATTGGACTCAAGACGA
TAGTTACCGGATAAGGCGCAGCGGTCGGGCTGAACGGGGGGTTCGTGCACACAGCCCAGCTTGGAGCGAA
CGACCTACACCGAACTGAGATACCTACAGCGTGAGCTATGAGAAAGCGCCACGCTTCCCGAAGGGAGAAA
GGCGGACAGGTATCCGGTAAGCGGCAGGGTCGGAACAGGAGAGCGCACGAGGGAGCTTCCAGGGGGAAAC
GCCTGGTATCTTTATAGTCCTGTCGGGTTTCGCCACCTCTGACTTGAGCGTCGATTTTTGTGATGCTCGT
CAGGGGGGCGGAGCCTATGGAAAAACGCCAGCAACGCGGCCTTTTTACGGTTCCTGGCCTTTTGCTGGCC
TTTTGCTCACATGTTCTTTCCTGCGTTATCCCCTGATTCTGTGGATAACCGTATTACCGCCTTTGAGTGA
GCTGATACCGCTCGCCGCAGCCGAACGACCGAGCGCAGCGAGTCAGTGAGCGAGGAAGCGGAAGAGCGCC
CAATACGCAAACCGCCTCTCCCCGCGCGTTGGCCGATTCATTAATGCAGCTGGCACGACAGGTTTCCCGA
CTGGAAAGCGGGCAGTGAGCGCAACGCAATTAATGTGAGTTAGCTCACTCATTAGGCACCCCAGGCTTTA
CACTTTATGCTTCCGGCTCGTATGTTGTGTGGAATTGTGAGCGGATAACAATTTCACACAGGAAACAGCT
ATGACCATGATTACGCCAAGCGCGCAATTAACCCTCACTAAAGGGAACAAAAGCTGGAGCTGCAAGCTTA
ATGTAGTCTTATGCAATACTCTTGTAGTCTTGCAACATGGTAACGATGAGTTAGCAACATGCCTTACAAG
GAGAGAAAAAGCACCGTGCATGCCGATTGGTGGAAGTAAGGTGGTACGATCGTGCCTTATTAGGAAGGCA
ACAGACGGGTCTGACATGGATTGGACGAACCACTGAATTGCCGCATTGCAGAGATATTGTATTTAAGTGC
CTAGCTCGATACATAAACGGGTCTCTCTGGTTAGACCAGATCTGAGCCTGGGAGCTCTCTGGCTAACTAG
GGAACCCACTGCTTAAGCCTCAATAAAGCTTGCCTTGAGTGCTTCAAGTAGTGTGTGCCCGTCTGTTGTG
TGACTCTGGTAACTAGAGATCCCTCAGACCCTTTTAGTCAGTGTGGAAAATCTCTAGCAGTGGCGCCCGA
ACAGGGACTTGAAAGCGAAAGGGAAACCAGAGGAGCTCTCTCGACGCAGGACTCGGCTTGCTGAAGCGCG
CACGGCAAGAGGCGAGGGGCGGCGACTGGTGAGTACGCCAAAAATTTTGACTAGCGGAGGCTAGAAGGAG
AGAGATGGGTGCGAGAGCGTCAGTATTAAGCGGGGGAGAATTAGATCGCGATGGGAAAAAATTCGGTTAA
GGCCAGGGGGAAAGAAAAAATATAAATTAAAACATATAGTATGGGCAAGCAGGGAGCTAGAACGATTCGC
AGTTAATCCTGGCCTGTTAGAAACATCAGAAGGCTGTAGACAAATACTGGGACAGCTACAACCATCCCTT
CAGACAGGATCAGAAGAACTTAGATCATTATATAATACAGTAGCAACCCTCTATTGTGTGCATCAAAGGA
TAGAGATAAAAGACACCAAGGAAGCTTTAGACAAGATAGAGGAAGAGCAAAACAAAAGTAAGACCACCGC
ACAGCAAGCGGCCGCTGATCTTCAGACCTGGAGGAGGAGATATGAGGGACAATTGGAGAAGTGAATTATA
TAAATATAAAGTAGTAAAAATTGAACCATTAGGAGTAGCACCCACCAAGGCAAAGAGAAGAGTGGTGCAG
AGAGAAAAAAGAGCAGTGGGAATAGGAGCTTTGTTCCTTGGGTTCTTGGGAGCAGCAGGAAGCACTATGG
GCGCAGCGTCAATGACGCTGACGGTACAGGCCAGACAATTATTGTCTGGTATAGTGCAGCAGCAGAACAA
TTTGCTGAGGGCTATTGAGGCGCAACAGCATCTGTTGCAACTCACAGTCTGGGGCATCAAGCAGCTCCAG
GCAAGAATCCTGGCTGTGGAAAGATACCTAAAGGATCAACAGCTCCTGGGGATTTGGGGTTGCTCTGGAA
AACTCATTTGCACCACTGCTGTGCCTTGGAATGCTAGTTGGAGTAATAAATCTCTGGAACAGATTTGGAA
TCACACGACCTGGATGGAGTGGGACAGAGAAATTAACAATTACACAAGCTTAATACACTCCTTAATTGAA
GAATCGCAAAACCAGCAAGAAAAGAATGAACAAGAATTATTGGAATTAGATAAATGGGCAAGTTTGTGGA
ATTGGTTTAACATAACAAATTGGCTGTGGTATATAAAATTATTCATAATGATAGTAGGAGGCTTGGTAGG
TTTAAGAATAGTTTTTGCTGTACTTTCTATAGTGAATAGAGTTAGGCAGGGATATTCACCATTATCGTTT
CAGACCCACCTCCCAACCCCGAGGGGACCCATGCATTGCATCTCAATTAGTCAGCAACCAGGTGTGGAAA
GTCCCCAGGCTCCCCAGCAGGCAGAAGTATGCAAAGCATGCGTCTCAATTAGTCAGCAACCATAGTCCCG
CCCCTAACTCCGCCCATCCCGCCCCTAACTCCGCCCAGTTCCGCCCATTCTCCGCCCCATGGCTGACTAA
TTTTTTTTATTTATGCAGAGGCCGAGGCCGCCTCGGCCTCTGAGCTATTCCAGAAGTAGTGAGGAGGCTT
TTTTGGAGGCCTAGGCTTTTGCAAAAAGCTTTCTAGAGGTACCACCGGAGCTTACCATGACCGAGTACAA
GCCCACGGTGCGCCTCGCCACCCGCGACGACGTCCCCAGGGCCGTACGCACCCTCGCCGCCGCGTTCGCC
GACTACCCCGCCACGCGCCACACCGTCGATCCGGACCGCCACATCGAGCGGGTCACCGAGCTGCAAGAAC
TCTTCCTCACGCGCGTCGGGCTCGACATCGGCAAGGTGTGGGTCGCGGACGACGGCGCCGCCGTGGCGGT
CTGGACCACGCCGGAGAGCGTCGAAGCGGGGGCGGTGTTCGCCGAGATCGGCCCGCGCATGGCCGAGTTG
AGCGGTTCCCGGCTGGCCGCGCAGCAACAGATGGAAGGCCTCCTGGCGCCGCACCGGCCCAAGGAGCCCG
CGTGGTTCCTGGCCACCGTCGGCGTCTCGCCCGACCACCAGGGCAAGGGTCTGGGCAGCGCCGTCGTGCT
CCCCGGAGTGGAGGCGGCCGAGCGCGCCGGGGTGCCCGCCTTCCTGGAGACCTCCGCGCCCCGCAACCTC
CCCTTCTACGAGCGGCTCGGCTTCACCGTCACCGCCGACGTCGAGGTGCCCGAAGGACCGCGCACCTGGT
GCATGACCCGCAAGCCCGGTGCCAGTTAACGAATTCTAGATCTTGAGACAAATGGCAGTATTCATCCACA
ATTTTAAAAGAAAAGGGGGGATTGGGGGGTACAGTGCAGGGGAAAGAATAGTAGACATAATAGCAACAGA
CATACAAACTAAAGAATTACAAAAACAAATTACAAAAATTCAAAATTTTCGGGTTTATTACAGGGACAGC
AGAGATCCACTTTGGCGCCGGCTCGAGGCCTGCAGGTGCAAAGATGGATAAAGTTTTAAACAGAGAGGAA
TCTTTGCAGCTAATGGACCTTCTAGGTCTTGAAAGGAGTGGGAATTGGCTCCGGTGCCCGTCAGTGGGCA
GAGCGCACATCGCCCACAGTCCCCGAGAAGTTGGGGGGAGGGGTCGGCAATTGAACCGGTGCCTAGAGAA
GGTGGCGCGGGGTAAACTGGGAAAGTGATGTCGTGTACTGGCTCCGCCTTTTTCCCGAGGGTGGGGGAGA
ACCGTATATAAGTGCAGTAGTCGCCGTGAACGTTCTTTTTCGCAACGGGTTTGCCGCCAGAACACAGGTA
AGTGCCGTGTGTGGTTCCCGCGGGCCTGGCCTCTTTACGGGTTATGGCCCTTGCGTGCCTTGAATTACTT
CCACCTGGCTGCAGTACGTGATTCTTGATCCCGAGCTTCGGGTTGGAAGTGGGTGGGAGAGTTCGAGGCC
TTGCGCTTAAGGAGCCCCTTCGCCTCGTGCTTGAGTTGAGGCCTGGCCTGGGCGCTGGGGCCGCCGCGTG
CGAATCTGGTGGCACCTTCGCGCCTGTCTCGCTGCTTTCGATAAGTCTCTAGCCATTTAAAATTTTTGAT
GACCTGCTGCGACGCTTTTTTTCTGGCAAGATAGTCTTGTAAATGCGGGCCAAGATCTGCACACTGGTAT
TTCGGTTTTTGGGGCCGCGGGCGGCGACGGGGCCCGTGCGTCCCAGCGCACATGTTCGGCGAGGCGGGGC
CTGCGAGCGCGGCCACCGAGAATCGGACGGGGGTAGTCTCAAGCTGGCCGGCCTGCTCTGGTGCCTGGCC
TCGCGCCGCCGTGTATCGCCCCGCCCTGGGCGGCAAGGCTGGCCCGGTCGGCACCAGTTGCGTGAGCGGA
AAGATGGCCGCTTCCCGGCCCTGCTGCAGGGAGCTCAAAATGGAGGACGCGGCGCTCGGGAGAGCGGGCG
GGTGAGTCACCCACACAAAGGAAAAGGGCCTTTCCGTCCTCAGCCGTCGCTTCATGTGACTCCACGGAGT
ACCGGGCGCCGTCCAGGCACCTCGATTAGTTCTCGAGCTTTTGGAGTACGTCGTCTTTAGGTTGGGGGGA
GGGGTTTTATGCGATGGAGTTTCCCCACACTGAGTGGGTGGAGACTGAAGTTAGGCCAGCTTGGCACTTG
ATGTAATTCTCCTTGGAATTTGCCCTTTTTGAGTTTGGATCTTGGTTCATTCTCAAGCCTCAGACAGTGG
TTCAAAGTTTTTTTCTTCCATTTCAGGTGTCGTGAGGCTAGCACCGCCACCATGGAGGAGAAACCCTCAG
GGCCCATCCCAGACATGCTGGCCACTGCAGAGCCCAGCTCCAGTGAGACCGACAAGGAGGTGTTGTCCCC
GGCTGTGCCAGCTGCAGCCCCTTCCTCCTCCATGTCGGAGGAGCCAGGCCCTGAGCAGGCAGCCACACCG
CCAGTGTGGGAACGTGGAGGGGCTGGAGGGATGCAGCAGGGCTCCTCCCCAGCCCCAGACAGCTGCCAGC
CTGGCCCCGGACCCAGCCCTGGCCTGACCAGCATAGTCTCCGGGACCAGCGAGGACCTGCGGCCTCCCAG
ACGACGCCCACCTCCAGGGAAGCAAATCCCTTGCTCCAGCCCTGGCTGCTGCCTCAGTTTTCCCAGCGTC
CGTGACCTGGCACAGCATCTGCGAACCCACTGCCCGCCCACACAGTCCCTGGAAGGCAAGCTCTTCCGCT
GCTCAGCCCTGAGCTGCACCGAGACCTTCCCCAGCATGCAGGAGCTGGTGGCTCACAGCAAACTGCACTA
CAAACCCAATCGCTACTTCAAGTGTGAGAACTGCCTCCTGCGCTTCCGCACGCACCGCTCGCTCTTCAAG
CACCTGCATGTTTGCGCGGAGCATGCGCAGAGCCCAGCCCCGCCGCCACCCCCGGCCCTGGACCGAGAGC
CGCCCGCGCCGGAGCGCCCCCCGGAGGTTGACCCCGCATCAGCGCCGGGCCTGCCGTTCCCGCTGCTGGA
ACCCTTCACGACCCCCGCCCCTGCCCCCACCGGACCGTTCCTGCCCTACTTGAACCCTGCGCCCTTTGGC
CTAAGCCCCCCGCGCCTGCGCCCCTTCCTGGCCGCTGCACCCGGGCCGCCGGCTTCCAGCGCCGCCGTCT
GGAAAAAGAGCCAAGGTGCTGGCAGCAGCCCCCGAAGACCCCAGGGCGGCTCCGACGCGCCCTCAGGTGC
GTGCAGGTAGTAATGAACTAGTCCGTAACTTGAAAGTATTTCGATTTCTTGGCTTTATATATCTTGTGGA
AAGGACGACATTCTTCAGCGCATAAAGATGCCACGCGTTAAGTCGACAATCAACCTCTGGATTACAAAAT
TTGTGAAAGATTGACTGGTATTCTTAACTATGTTGCTCCTTTTACGCTATGTGGATACGCTGCTTTAATG
CCTTTGTATCATGCTATTGCTTCCCGTATGGCTTTCATTTTCTCCTCCTTGTATAAATCCTGGTTGCTGT
CTCTTTATGAGGAGTTGTGGCCCGTTGTCAGGCAACGTGGCGTGGTGTGCACTGTGTTTGCTGACGCAAC
CCCCACTGGTTGGGGCATTGCCACCACCTGTCAGCTCCTTTCCGGGACTTTCGCTTTCCCCCTCCCTATT
GCCACGGCGGAACTCATCGCCGCCTGCCTTGCCCGCTGCTGGACAGGGGCTCGGCTGTTGGGCACTGACA
ATTCCGTGGTGTTGTCGGGGAAATCATCGTCCTTTCCTTGGCTGCTCGCCTGTGTTGCCACCTGGATTCT
GCGCGGGACGTCCTTCTGCTACGTCCCTTCGGCCCTCAATCCAGCGGACCTTCCTTCCCGCGGCCTGCTG
CCGGCTCTGCGGCCTCTTCCGCGTCTTCGCCTTCGCCCTCAGACGAGTCGGATCTCCCTTTGGGCCGCCT
CCCCGCGTCGACTTTAAGACCAATGACTTACAAGGCAGCTGTAGATCTTAGCCACTTTTTAAAAGAAAAG
GGGGGACTGGAAGGGCTAATTCACTCCCAACGAAGACAAGATCTGCTTTTTGCTTGTACTGGGTCTCTCT
GGTTAGACCAGATCTGAGCCTGGGAGCTCTCTGGCTAACTAGGGAACCCACTGCTTAAGCCTCAATAAAG
CTTGCCTTGAGTGCTTCAAGTAGTGTGTGCCCGTCTGTTGTGTGACTCTGGTAACTAGAGATCCCTCAGA
CCCTTTTAGTCAGTGTGGAAAATCTCTAGCAGTACGTATAGTAGTTCATGTCATCTTATTATTCAGTATT
TATAACTTGCAAAGAAATGAATATCAGAGAGTGAGAGGAACTTGTTTATTGCAGCTTATAATGGTTACAA
ATAAAGCAATAGCATCACAAATTTCACAAATAAAGCATTTTTTTCACTGCATTCTAGTTGTGGTTTGTCC
AAACTCATCAATGTATCTTATCATGTCTGGCTCTAGCTATCCCGCCCCTAACTCCGCCCATCCCGCCCCT
AACTCCGCCCAGTTCCGCCCATTCTCCGCCCCATGGCTGACTAATTTTTTTTATTTATGCAGAGGCCGAG
GCCGCCTCGGCCTCTGAGCTATTCCAGAAGTAGTGAGGAGGCTTTTTTGGAGGCCTAGGGACGTACCCAA
TTCGCCCTATAGTGAGTCGTATTACGCGCGCTCACTGGCCGTCGTTTTACAACGTCGTGACTGGGAAAAC
CCTGGCGTTACCCAACTTAATCGCCTTGCAGCACATCCCCCTTTCGCCAGCTGGCGTAATAGCGAAGAGG
CCCGCACCGATCGCCCTTCCCAACAGTTGCGCAGCCTGAATGGCGAATGGG
[124 nt withheld, positions 9782-9905]
C
[91 nt withheld, positions 9907-9997]
A
[49 nt withheld, positions 9999-10047]
CCTTTGACGTTGGAGTCCACGTTCTTT
[37 nt withheld, positions 10075-10111]
ACCCTATCTCGGTCTATTCTTTTGATTTATAAGGGATTTTGCCGATTTCGGCCTATTGGTTAAAAAATGA
GCTGATTTAACAAAAATTTAACGCGAATTTTAACAAAATATTAACGCTTACAATTTAGGTGGCACTTT
Features (pLannotate 1.2.2; 38 found; start..end, strand, type, name):
     14..118     +  promoter       AmpR promoter: bla
    119..979     +  CDS            AmpR: β-lactamase; bla; confers resistance to ampicillin, carbenicillin, and related antibiotics
   1150..1738    +  rep_origin     ori: high-copy-number ColE1/pMB1/pBR322/pUC origin of replication
   1921..2013    +  CDS            lacI (fragment): lac repressor; lacI; The lac repressor binds to the lac operator to inhibit transcription in E. coli. This inhibition can be relieved by adding lactose or isopropyl-β-D-thiogalactopyranoside (IPTG).
   2026..2047    +  protein_bind   CAP binding site: CAP binding activates transcription in the presence of cAMP. E. coli catabolite activator protein
   2062..2092    +  promoter       lac promoter: promoter for the E. coli lac operon
   2100..2116    +  protein_bind   lac operator: The lac repressor binds to the lac operator to inhibit transcription in E. coli. This inhibition can be relieved by adding lactose or isopropyl-β-D-thiogalactopyranoside (IPTG). lac repressor encoded by lacI
   2161..2179    +  promoter       T3 promoter: promoter for bacteriophage T3 RNA polymerase
   2207..2371    +  promoter       RSV promoter (fragment): Rous sarcoma virus enhancer/promoter
   2366..2683    +  rep_origin     ori (fragment): high-copy-number ColE1/pMB1/pBR322/pUC origin of replication
   2866..2958    +  CDS            lacI (fragment): lac repressor; lacI; The lac repressor binds to the lac operator to inhibit transcription in E. coli. This inhibition can be relieved by adding lactose or isopropyl-β-D-thiogalactopyranoside (IPTG).
   2971..2992    +  protein_bind   CAP binding site: CAP binding activates transcription in the presence of cAMP. E. coli catabolite activator protein
   3007..3037    +  promoter       lac promoter: promoter for the E. coli lac operon
   3045..3061    +  protein_bind   lac operator: The lac repressor binds to the lac operator to inhibit transcription in E. coli. This inhibition can be relieved by adding lactose or isopropyl-β-D-thiogalactopyranoside (IPTG). lac repressor encoded by lacI
   3106..3124    +  promoter       T3 promoter: promoter for bacteriophage T3 RNA polymerase
   3152..3378    +  promoter       RSV promoter: Rous sarcoma virus enhancer/promoter
   3379..3559    +  LTR            5' LTR (truncated): truncated 5' long terminal repeat (LTR) from HIV-1
   3606..3731    +  misc_feature   HIV-1 Ψ: packaging signal of human immunodeficiency virus type 1
   3715..4078    +  CDS            HIV-1 gag (fragment): gag protein from human immunodeficiency virus 1; gag
   4224..4457    +  misc_feature   RRE: The Rev response element (RRE) of HIV-1 allows for Rev-dependent mRNA export from the nucleus to the cytoplasm.
   4834..4860    +  CDS            Rev (fragment): human immunodeficiency virus 1 (HIV-1) Rev protein; rev; enhances nuclear export of unspliced and incompletely spliced viral mRNAs
   4867..4890    +  promoter       SV40 promoter (fragment): SV40 early promoter
   4891..4962    +  promoter       SV40 promoter (fragment): SV40 enhancer and early promoter
   4986..5121    +  rep_origin     SV40 ori: SV40 origin of replication
   5167..5763    +  CDS            PuroR (fragment): puromycin N-acetyltransferase; pac from Streptomyces; confers resistance to puromycin
   5812..5929    +  misc_feature   cPPT/CTS: central polypurine tract and central termination sequence of HIV-1
   5994..6060    +  CDS            small t antigen (fragment): SV40 (simian virus 40) small t antigen
   6067..7245    +  promoter       EF-1α promoter: strong constitutive promoter for human elongation factor EF-1α
   7262..8197    +  CDS            ZNF414: ZN414_HUMAN - Experimental evidence at protein level: Swiss-Prot protein existence level 1. May be involved in transcriptional regulation. From Homo sapiens (Human).
   8213..8266    +  promoter       U6 promoter (fragment): RNA polymerase III promoter for human U6 snRNA
   8308..8896    +  misc_feature   WPRE: woodchuck hepatitis virus posttranscriptional regulatory element
   8947..8966    +  misc_feature   cPPT/CTS (fragment): central polypurine tract and central termination sequence of HIV-1
   8968..9201    +  LTR            3' LTR (ΔU3): self-inactivating 3' long terminal repeat (LTR) from HIV-1
   9279..9400    +  polyA_signal   SV40 poly(A) signal: SV40 polyadenylation signal
   9440..9575    +  rep_origin     SV40 ori: SV40 origin of replication
   9596..9614    -  promoter       T7 promoter: promoter for bacteriophage T7 RNA polymerase
   9622..9777    +  CDS            lacZα (fragment): LacZα fragment of β-galactosidase; lacZ fragment
   9782..10210   +  rep_origin     f1 ori (sequence partly withheld): f1 bacteriophage origin of replication; arrow indicates direction of (+) strand synthesis
