[The description below was written by a language model from this plasmid's Addgene catalogue record and pLannotate feature annotations shown in this document.]
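Description:
TFORF2185 is a third-generation-style, self-inactivating HIV-1 lentiviral expression plasmid built on the pLX_TRC317 backbone and carrying the human zinc-finger gene ZNF414 as its insert. It belongs to a barcoded transcription factor ORF collection: each member carries a synthesized ORF paired with a unique 24-bp barcode, so that the transcription factor delivered to a cell can be identified in pooled overexpression screens. In E. coli the plasmid is maintained through a high-copy ColE1/pUC-type origin and an ampicillin resistance gene (bla), and it also contains an f1 origin. The repository notes that a stretch of backbone is duplicated, and the annotation reflects this as a repeated block containing part of the origin, lac regulatory elements, a T3 promoter and RSV promoter sequence. The plasmid is reported to function as expected, although the repeat carries some risk of recombination.

The viral genome is transcribed from an RSV promoter fused to a truncated 5' LTR, followed by the Ψ packaging signal, a gag fragment and the RRE for Rev-dependent nuclear export. It ends in a ΔU3 3' LTR, which inactivates the LTR promoter after integration, and an SV40 polyadenylation signal. Between the LTRs, an SV40 early promoter drives puromycin N-acetyltransferase for selection of transduced mammalian cells. A cPPT/CTS element follows, and the EF-1α promoter then drives constitutive expression of the ZNF414 coding sequence. A WPRE downstream of the ORF enhances transcript stability and expression. The barcode is not annotated as a separate feature. The short region between the ORF and the WPRE, where a U6 promoter fragment is called, may hold it, but the record does not state its position. No epitope tag or fluorescent reporter is annotated.
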