Addgene plasmid #143574: TFORF2185
Purpose: Lentiviral vector for overexpressing transcription factor ORFs with unique 24-bp barcodes. Barcodes facilitate identification of transcription factors in pooled screens.
Depositing lab: Feng Zhang. Depositing organization: Broad Institute. Publication: A transcription factor atlas of directed differentiation. Joung J, Ma S, Tay T, Geiger-Schuller KR, Kirchgatterer PC, Verdine VK, Guo B, Arias-Garcia MA, Allen WE, Singh A, Kuksenko O, Abudayyeh OO, Gootenberg JS, Fu Z, Macrae RK, Buenrostro JD, Regev A, Zhang F. Cell. 2023 Jan 5;186(1):209-229.e26. doi: 10.1016/j.cell.2022.11.026. PubMed 36608654.
Backbone
  Vector backbone: pLX_TRC317
  Backbone manufacturer: Broad Institute Genetic Perturbation Platform
  Backbone size w/o insert (bp): 8264
  Vector type: Mammalian Expression, Lentiviral
  Selectable markers: Puromycin
Growth in bacteria
  Bacterial resistance: Ampicillin, 100 μg/mL
  Growth temperature: 30°C
  Growth strain: NEB Stable
  Copy number: High Copy
Gene/Insert
  Gene/Insert name: ZNF414
  Species: H. sapiens (human)
  Insert size (bp): 1040
  Entrez Gene: ZNF414 (a.k.a. ZFP414, MGC15716)
  Promoter: EF1a
  Cloning method: Unknown
  Sequencing primers: 5′ GGGTGGAGACTGAAGTTAGGCCAG; 3′ CACATAGCGTAAAAGGAGCAACATAG
Terms and licenses: Academic/Nonprofit Terms; Industry Terms: Not Available to Industry
Depositor comments: NM_032370, ENST00000255616. The transcription factor ORF portion of this plasmid was synthesized by Genewiz. Addgene Notes: Please test multiple small colonies in case of plasmid recombination. A portion of the backbone is duplicated (1421 - 2371 bp and 2366 - 3316 bp), however the plasmid still functions as expected.
How to cite: TFORF2185 was a gift from Feng Zhang (Addgene plasmid # 143574 ; http://n2t.net/addgene:143574 ; RRID:Addgene_143574)
