>Addgene plasmid #143574 | TFORF2185 | depositor partial sequence | sequence record 282852 | Insert
ACCGCCACCATGGAGGAGAAACCCTCAGGGCCCATCCCAGACATGCTGGCCACTGCAGAGCCCAGCTCCA
GTGAGACCGACAAGGAGGTGTTGTCCCCGGCTGTGCCAGCTGCAGCCCCTTCCTCCTCCATGTCGGAGGA
GCCAGGCCCTGAGCAGGCAGCCACACCGCCAGTGTGGGAACGTGGAGGGGCTGGAGGGATGCAGCAGGGC
TCCTCCCCAGCCCCAGACAGCTGCCAGCCTGGCCCCGGACCCAGCCCTGGCCTGACCAGCATAGTCTCCG
GGACCAGCGAGGACCTGCGGCCTCCCAGACGACGCCCACCTCCAGGGAAGCAAATCCCTTGCTCCAGCCC
TGGCTGCTGCCTCAGTTTTCCCAGCGTCCGTGACCTGGCACAGCATCTGCGAACCCACTGCCCGCCCACA
CAGTCCCTGGAAGGCAAGCTCTTCCGCTGCTCAGCCCTGAGCTGCACCGAGACCTTCCCCAGCATGCAGG
AGCTGGTGGCTCACAGCAAACTGCACTACAAACCCAATCGCTACTTCAAGTGTGAGAACTGCCTCCTGCG
CTTCCGCACGCACCGCTCGCTCTTCAAGCACCTGCATGTTTGCGCGGAGCATGCGCAGAGCCCAGCCCCG
CCGCCACCCCCGGCCCTGGACCGAGAGCCGCCCGCGCCGGAGCGCCCCCCGGAGGTTGACCCCGCATCAG
CGCCGGGCCTGCCGTTCCCGCTGCTGGAACCCTTCACGACCCCCGCCCCTGCCCCCACCGGACCGTTCCT
GCCCTACTTGAACCCTGCGCCCTTTGGCCTAAGCCCCCCGCGCCTGCGCCCCTTCCTGGCCGCTGCACCC
GGGCCGCCGGCTTCCAGCGCCGCCGTCTGGAAAAAGAGCCAAGGTGCTGGCAGCAGCCCCCGAAGACCCC
AGGGCGGCTCCGACGCGCCCTCAGGTGCGTGCAGGTAGTAATGAACTAGTCCGTAACTTGAAAGTATTTC
GATTTCTTGGCTTTATATATCTTGTGGAAAGGACGACATTCTTCAGCGCATAAAGATGCC
