>Addgene plasmid #143574 | TFORF2185 | depositor partial sequence | sequence record 282853 | Barcode
CATTCTTCAGCGCATAAAGATGCC
